>Addgene plasmid #237677 | pRK5_mEGFP-TAZ-CAMTA1-KS | addgene full sequence | sequence record 471787 | Addgene NGS Result
TTCGAGCTCGCCCGACATTGATTATTGACTAGTTATTAATAGTAATCAATTACGGGGTCATTAGTTCATA
GCCCATATATGGAGTTCCGCGTTACATAACTTACGGTAAATGGCCCGCCTGGCTGACCGCCCAACGACCC
CCGCCCATTGACGTCAATAATGACGTATGTTCCCATAGTAACGCCAATAGGGACTTTCCATTGACGTCAA
TGGGTGGAGTATTTACGGTAAACTGCCCACTTGGCAGTACATCAAGTGTATCATATGCCAAGTACGCCCC
CTATTGACGTCAATGACGGTAAATGGCCCGCCTGGCATTATGCCCAGTACATGACCTTATGGGACTTTCC
TACTTGGCAGTACATCTACGTATTAGTCATCGCTATTACCATGGTGATGCGGTTTTGGCAGTACATCAAT
GGGCGTGGATAGCGGTTTGACTCACGGGGATTTCCAAGTCTCCACCCCATTGACGTCAATGGGAGTTTGT
TTTGGCACCAAAATCAACGGGACTTTCCAAAATGTCGTAACAACTCCGCCCCATTGACGCAAATGGGCGG
TAGGCGTGTACGGTGGGAGGTCTATATAAGCAGAGCTCGTTTAGTGAACCGTCAGATCGCCTGGAGACGC
CATCCACGCTGTTTTGACCTCCATAGAAGACACCGGGACCGATCCAGCCTCCGCGGCCGGGAACGGTGCA
TTGGAACGCGGATTCCCCGTGCCAAGAGTGACGTAAGTACCGCCTATAGAGTCTATAGGCCCACCCCCTT
GGCTTCGTTAGAACGCGGCTACAATTAATACATAACCTTATGTATCATACACATACGATTTAGGTGACAC
TATAGAATAACATCCACTTTGCCTTTCTCTCCACAGGTGTCCACTCCCAGGTCCAACTGCACCTCGGTTC
TATCGATTGAATTCGTACCGGTCGCCACCATGGTGAGCAAGGGCGAGGAGCTGTTCACCGGGGTGGTGCC
CATCCTGGTCGAGCTGGACGGCGACGTAAACGGCCACAAGTTCAGCGTGTCCGGCGAGGGCGAGGGCGAT
GCCACCTACGGCAAGCTGACCCTGAAGTTCATCTGCACCACCGGCAAGCTGCCCGTGCCCTGGCCCACCC
TCGTGACCACCCTGACCTACGGCGTGCAGTGCTTCAGCCGCTACCCCGACCACATGAAGCAGCACGACTT
CTTCAAGTCCGCCATGCCCGAAGGCTACGTCCAGGAGCGCACCATCTTCTTCAAGGACGACGGCAACTAC
AAGACCCGCGCCGAGGTGAAGTTCGAGGGCGACACCCTGGTGAACCGCATCGAGCTGAAGGGCATCGACT
TCAAGGAGGACGGCAACATCCTGGGGCACAAGCTGGAGTACAACTACAACAGCCACAACGTCTATATCAT
GGCCGACAAGCAGAAGAACGGCATCAAGGTGAACTTCAAGATCCGCCACAACATCGAGGACGGCAGCGTG
CAGCTCGCCGACCACTACCAGCAGAACACCCCCATCGGCGACGGCCCCGTGCTGCTGCCCGACAACCACT
ACCTGAGCACCCAGTCCAAGCTGAGCAAAGACCCCAACGAGAAGCGCGATCACATGGTCCTGCTGGAGTT
CGTGACCGCCGCCGGGATCACTCTCGGCATGGACGAGCTGTACAAGTGGATGAATCCGGCCTCGGCGCCC
CCTCCGCTCCCGCCGCCTGGGCAGCAAGTGATCCACGTCACGCAGGACCTAGACACAGACCTCGAAGCCC
TCTTCAACTCTGTCATGAATCCGAAGCCTAGCTCGTGGCGGAAGAAGATCCTGCCGGAGTCTTTCTTTAA
GGAGCCTGATTCGGGCTCGCACTCGCGCCAGTCCAGCACCGACTCGTCGGGCGGCCACCCGGGGCCTCGA
CTGGCTGGGGGTGCCCAGCATGTCCGCTCGCACTCGTCGCCCGCGTCCCTGCAGCTGGGCACCGGCGCGG
GTGCTGCGGGTAGCCCCGCGCAGCAGCACGCGCACCTCCGCCAGCAGTCCTACGACGTGACCGACGAGCT
GCCACTGCCCCCGGGCTGGGAGATGACCTTCACGGCCACTGGCCAGAGGTACTTCCTCAATCACATAGAA
AAAATCACCACATGGCAAGACCCTAGGAAGGCGATGAATCAGCCTCTGAATCATATGAACCTCCACCCTG
CCGTCAGTTCCACACCAGTGCCTCAGAGGTCCATGGCAGTATCCCAGCCAAATCTCGGAGCTGGCGGCAG
CGTGCATCACAAGTGTAACAGCGCCAAACACCGCATCATCTCGCCCAAGGTGGAGCCACGGACAGGGGGG
TACGGGAGCCACTCGGAGGTGCAGCACAATGACGTGTCGGAGGGCAAGCACGAGCACAGCCACAGCAAGG
GCTCCAGCCGTGAGAAGAGGAACGGCAAGGTGGCCAAGCCCGTGCTCCTGCACCAGAGCAGCACCGAGGT
CTCCTCCACCAACCAGGTGGAAGTCCCCGACACCACCCAGAGCTCCCCTGTGTCCATCAGCAGCGGGCTC
AACAGCGACCCGGACATGGTGGACAGCCCGGTGGTCACAGGTGTGTCCGGTATGGCGGTGGCCTCTGTGA
TGGGGAGCTTGTCCCAGAGCGCCACGGTGTTCATGTCAGAGGTCACCAATGAGGCCGTGTACACCATGTC
CCCCACCGCTGGCCCCAACCACCACCTCCTCTCACCTGACGCCTCTCAGGGCCTCGTCCTGGCCGTGAGC
TCTGATGGCCACAAGTTCGCCTTTCCCACCACGGGCAGCTCGGAGAGCCTGTCCATGCTGCCCACCAACG
TGTCCGAAGAGCTGGTCCTCTCCACCACCCTCGACGGTGGCCGGAAGATTCCAGAAACCACCATGAACTT
TGACCCCGACTGTTTCCTTAATAACCCAAAGCAGGGCCAGACGTACGGGGGTGGAGGCCTGAAAGCCGAG
ATGGTCAGCTCCAACATCCGGCACTCGCCACCCGGGGAGCGGAGCTTCAGCTTTACCACCGTCCTCACCA
AGGAGATCAAGACCGAGGACACCTCCTTCGAGCAGCAGATGGCCAAAGAAGCGTACTCCTCCTCCGCGGC
GGCTGTGGCAGCCAGCTCCCTCACCCTGACCGCCGGCTCCAGCCTCCTGCCGTCGGGCGGCGGCCTGAGT
CCCAGCACCACCCTGGAGCAGATGGACTTCAGCGCCATCGACTCCAACAAGGACTACACGTCCAGCTTCA
GCCAGACGGGCCACAGCCCCCACATCCACCAGACCCCCTCCCCGAGCTTCTTCCTGCAGGACGCCAGCAA
ACCCCTCCCCGTCGAGCAGAACACCCACAGCAGCCTGAGTGACTCTGGGGGCACCTTCGTGATGCCCACG
GTGAAAACGGAGGCCTCGTCCCAAACCAGCTCCTGCAGCGGTCACGTGGAGACGCGGATCGAGTCCACTT
CCTCCCTCCACCTCATGCAGTTCCAGGCCAACTTCCAGGCCATGACGGCAGAAGGGGAGGTCACCATGGA
GACCTCGCAGGCGGCGGAAGGGAGCGAGGTCCTGCTCAAGTCTGGGGAGCTGCAGGCTTGCAGCTCTGAG
CACTACCTGCAGCCGGAGACCAACGGGGTAATCCGAAGCGCCGGCGGCGTCCCCATCCTCCCGGGCAACG
TGGTGCAGGGACTCTACCCCGTGGCCCAGCCCAGCCTCGGCAACGCCTCCAACATGGAGCTCAGCCTGGA
CCACTTTGACATCTCCTTCAGCAACCAGTTCTCCGACCTGATCAACGACTTCATCTCCGTGGAGGGGGGC
AGCAGCACCATCTATGGGCACCAGCTGGTGTCGGGGGACAGCACGGCGCTCTCACAGTCAGAGGACGGGG
CGCGGGCCCCCTTCACCCAGGCAGAGATGTGCCTCCCCTGCTGTAGCCCCCAGCAGGGTAGCCTGCAGCT
GAGCAGCTCGGAGGGCGGGGCCAGCACCATGGCCTACATGCACGTCGCCGAGGTGGTCTCGGCCGCCTCG
GCCCAGGGCACCCTAGGCATGCTGCAGCAGAGCGGACGGGTGTTCATGGTGACCGACTACTCCCCAGAGT
GGTCTTACCCAGAGGGAGGAGTGAAGGTCCTCATCACAGGCCCGTGGCAAGAAGCCAGCAATAACTACAG
CTGCCTGTTTGACCAGATCTCAGTGCCTGCATCCCTGATTCAGCCTGGGGTGCTGCGCTGCTACTGCCCA
GCCCATGACACTGGTCTTGTGACCCTACAAGTTGCCTTCAACAACCAGATCATCTCCAACTCGGTGGTGT
TTGAGTACAAAGCCCGGGCTCTGCCCACGCTCCCTTCCTCCCAGCACGACTGGCTGTCGTTGGACGATAA
CCAGTTCAGGATGTCCATCCTGGAACGACTGGAGCAGATGGAGAGGAGGATGGCCGAGATGACGGGGTCC
CAGCAGCACAAACAGGCGAGCGGAGGCGGCAGCAGTGGAGGCGGCAGCGGGAGCGGGAATGGAGGGAGCC
AGGCACAGTGTGCTTCTGGGACTGGGGCCTTGGGGAGCTGCTTTGAGAGCCGTGTGGTCGTGGTATGCGA
GAAGATGATGAGCCGAGCCTGCTGGGCGAAGTCCAAGCACTTGATCCACTCAAAGACTTTCCGCGGAATG
ACCCTACTCCACCTGGCCGCTGCCCAGGGCTATGCCACCCTAATCCAGACCCTCATCAAATGGCGTACAA
AGCACGCGGATAGCATTGACCTGGAACTGGAAGTTGACCCCTTGAATGTGGACCACTTCTCCTGTACTCC
TCTGATGTGGGCGTGTGCCCTAGGGCACTTGGAAGCTGCCGTCGTGCTGTACAAGTGGGACCGTCGGGCC
ATCTCGATTCCCGACTCTCTAGGAAGGCTGCCTTTGGGAATTGCCAGGTCACGGGGTCATGTGAAATTAG
CAGAGTGTCTGGAGCACCTGCAGAGAGATGAGCAGGCTCAGCTGGGACAGAAGCCCAGAATCCACTGTCC
TGCAAGCGAAGAGCCCAGCACAGAGAGCTGGATGGCCCAGTGGCACAGCGAAGCCATCAGCTCTCCAGAA
ATACCCAAGGGAGTCACTGTTATTGCAAGCACCAACCCAGAGCTGAGAAGACCTCGTTCTGAACCCTCTA
ATTACTACAGCAGTGAGAGCCACAAAGATTATCCGGCTCCCAAAAAGCATAAATTGAACCCTGAGTACTT
CCAGACAAGGCAGGAGAAGCTGCTTCCCACTGCACTGAGTCTGGAAGAGCCAAATATCAGGAAGCAAAGC
CCTAGTTCTAAGCAGTCTGTCCCCGAGACACTCAGCCCCAGTGAAGGAGTGAGGGACTTCAGCCGGGAAC
TCTCCCCTCCCACTCCAGAGACTGCAGCATTTCAAGCCTCTGGATCTCAGCCTGTAGGAAAGTGGAATTC
CAAAGATCTTTACATTGGTGTGTCTACAGTACAGGTGACTGGAAATCCGAAGGGGACCAGTGTAGGAAAG
GAGGCAGCACCTTCACAGGTGCGTCCACGGGAACCAATGAGTGTCCTGATGATGGCTAACAGAGAGGTGG
TGAATACAGAGCTGGGGTCCTACCGTGATAGTGCAGAAAATGAAGAATGCGGCCAGCCCATGGATGACAT
ACAGGTGAACATGATGACCTTGGCAGAACACATTATTGAAGCCACACCTGACCGAATCAAGCAGGAGAAT
TTTGTGCCCATGGAGTCCTCAGGATTGGAAAGAACAGACCCTGCCACCATTAGCAGTACAATGAGCTGGC
TGGCCAGTTATCTAGCGGATGCTGACTGCCTTCCCAGTGCTGCCCAGATCCGAAGTGCATATAACGAGCC
TCTAACCCCTTCTTCTAATACCAGCTTGAGCCCTGTTGGCTCTCCCGTCAGTGAAATCGCTTTCGAGAAA
CCTAACCTTCCCTCCGCCGCGGATTGGTCAGAATTCCTGAGTGCATCTACCAGTGAGAAGGTAGAGAATG
AGTTTGCTCAGCTCACTCTGTCTGATCATGAACAGAGAGAACTCTATGAGGCTGCCAGGCTTGTCCAGAC
AGCTTTCCGGAAATACAAGGGCCGACCCTTGCGGGAACAGCAAGAAGTAGCTGCTGCTGTTATTCAGCGT
TGTTACAGAAAATATAAACAGTACGCACTTTATAAAAAGATGACACAGGCTGCCATCCTTATCCAGAGCA
AATTCCGAAGTTACTATGAACAAAAAAAATTCCAGCAGAGCCGACGGGCTGCTGTGCTCATCCAAAAGTA
CTACCGAAGTTATAAGAAATGTGGCAAAAGACGGCAGGCTCGCCGGACGGCTGTGATTGTACAACAGAAA
CTCAGGAGCAGTTTGCTAACCAAAAAGCAGGATCAAGCTGCTCGAAAAATAATGAGGTTTCTTCGCCGCT
GTCGCCACAGCCCCCTGGTGGACCATAGGCTGTACAAAAGGAGTGAAAGAATTGAAAAAGGCCAAGGAAC
TATGATGATGATGAATAAGTTGGTTCTAGCGCAGTTCTTCTTCTCCTGTCTATGAACCTGCAGAAGCTTG
GCCGCCATGGCCCAACTTGTTTATTGCAGCTTATAATGGTTACAAATAAAGCAATAGCATCACAAATTTC
ACAAATAAAGCATTTTTTTCACTGCATTCTAGTTGTGGTTTGTCCAAACTCATCAATGTATCTTATCATG
TCTGGATCGGGAATTAATTCGGCGCAGCACCATGGCCTGAAATAACCTCTGAAAGAGGAACTTGGTTAGG
TACCTTCTGAGGCGGAAAGAACCAGCTGTGGAATGTGTGTCAGTTAGGGTGTGGAAAGTCCCCAGGCTCC
CCAGCAGGCAGAAGTATGCAAAGCATGCATCTCAATTAGTCAGCAACCAGGTGTGGAAAGTCCCCAGGCT
CCCCAGCAGGCAGAAGTATGCAAAGCATGCATCTCAATTAGTCAGCAACCATAGTCCCGCCCCTAACTCC
GCCCATCCCGCCCCTAACTCCGCCCAGTTCCGCCCATTCTCCGCCCCATGGCTGACTAATTTTTTTTATT
TATGCAGAGGCCGAGGCCGCCTCGGCCTCTGAGCTATTCCAGAAGTAGTGAGGAGGCTTTTTTGGAGGCC
TAGGCTTTTGCAAAAAGCTGTTAACAGCTTGGCACTGGCCGTCGTTTTACAACGTCGTGACTGGGAAAAC
CCTGGCGTTACCCAACTTAATCGCCTTGCAGCACATCCCCCTTTCGCCAGCTGGCGTAATAGCGAAGAGG
CCCGCACCGATCGCCCTTCCCAACAGTTGCGCAGCCTGAATGGCGAATGGCGCCTGATGCGGTATTTTCT
CCTTACGCATCTGTGCGGTATTTCACACCGCATA
[142 nt withheld, positions 7315-7456]
C
[141 nt withheld, positions 7458-7598]
CCTTTGACGTTGGAGTCCACGTTCTTT
[37 nt withheld, positions 7626-7662]
ACCCTATCTCGGGCTATTCTTTTGATTTATAAGGGATTTTGCCGATTTCGGCCTATTGGTTAAAAAATGA
GCTGATTTAACAAAAATTTAACGCGAATTTTAACAAAATATTAACGTTTACAATTTTATGGTGCACTCTC
AGTACAATCTGCTCTGATGCCGCATAGTTAAGCCAGCCCCGACACCCGCCAACACCCGCTGACGCGCCCT
GACGGGCTTGTCTGCTCCCGGCATCCGCTTACAGACAAGCTGTGACCGTCTCCGGGAGCTGCATGTGTCA
GAGGTTTTCACCGTCATCACCGAAACGCGCGAGACGAAAGGGCCTCGTGATACGCCTATTTTTATAGGTT
AATGTCATGATAATAATGGTTTCTTAGACGTCAGGTGGCACTTTTCGGGGAAATGTGCGCGGAACCCCTA
TTTGTTTATTTTTCTAAATACATTCAAATATGTATCCGCTCATGAGACAATAACCCTGATAAATGCTTCA
ATAATATTGAAAAAGGAAGAGTATGAGTATTCAACATTTCCGTGTCGCCCTTATTCCCTTTTTTGCGGCA
TTTTGCCTTCCTGTTTTTGCTCACCCAGAAACGCTGGTGAAAGTAAAAGATGCTGAAGATCAGTTGGGTG
CACGAGTGGGTTACATCGAACTGGATCTCAACAGCGGTAAGATCCTTGAGAGTTTTCGCCCCGAAGAACG
TTTTCCAATGATGAGCACTTTTAAAGTTCTGCTATGTGGCGCGGTATTATCCCGTATTGACGCCGGGCAA
GAGCAACTCGGTCGCCGCATACACTATTCTCAGAATGACTTGGTTGAGTACTCACCAGTCACAGAAAAGC
ATCTTACGGATGGCATGACAGTAAGAGAATTATGCAGTGCTGCCATAACCATGAGTGATAACACTGCGGC
CAACTTACTTCTGACAACGATCGGAGGACCGAAGGAGCTAACCGCTTTTTTGCACAACATGGGGGATCAT
GTAACTCGCCTTGATCGTTGGGAACCGGAGCTGAATGAAGCCATACCAAACGACGAGCGTGACACCACGA
TGCCTGTAGCAATGGCAACAACGTTGCGCAAACTATTAACTGGCGAACTACTTACTCTAGCTTCCCGGCA
ACAATTAATAGACTGGATGGAGGCGGATAAAGTTGCAGGACCACTTCTGCGCTCGGCCCTTCCGGCTGGC
TGGTTTATTGCTGATAAATCTGGAGCCGGTGAGCGTGGGTCTCGCGGTATCATTGCAGCACTGGGGCCAG
ATGGTAAGCCCTCCCGTATCGTAGTTATCTACACGACGGGGAGTCAGGCAACTATGGATGAACGAAATAG
ACAGATCGCTGAGATAGGTGCCTCACTGATTAAGCATTGGTAACTGTCAGACCAAGTTTACTCATATATA
CTTTAGATTGATTTAAAACTTCATTTTTAATTTAAAAGGATCTAGGTGAAGATCCTTTTTGATAATCTCA
TGACCAAAATCCCTTAACGTGAGTTTTCGTTCCACTGAGCGTCAGACCCCGTAGAAAAGATCAAAGGATC
TTCTTGAGATCCTTTTTTTCTGCGCGTAATCTGCTGCTTGCAAACAAAAAAACCACCGCTACCAGCGGTG
GTTTGTTTGCCGGATCAAGAGCTACCAACTCTTTTTCCGAAGGTAACTGGCTTCAGCAGAGCGCAGATAC
CAAATACTGTTCTTCTAGTGTAGCCGTAGTTAGGCCACCACTTCAAGAACTCTGTAGCACCGCCTACATA
CCTCGCTCTGCTAATCCTGTTACCAGTGGCTGCTGCCAGTGGCGATAAGTCGTGTCTTACCGGGTTGGAC
TCAAGACGATAGTTACCGGATAAGGCGCAGCGGTCGGGCTGAACGGGGGGTTCGTGCACACAGCCCAGCT
TGGAGCGAACGACCTACACCGAACTGAGATACCTACAGCGTGAGCTATGAGAAAGCGCCACGCTTCCCGA
AGGGAGAAAGGCGGACAGGTATCCGGTAAGCGGCAGGGTCGGAACAGGAGAGCGCACGAGGGAGCTTCCA
GGGGGAAACGCCTGGTATCTTTATAGTCCTGTCGGGTTTCGCCACCTCTGACTTGAGCGTCGATTTTTGT
GATGCTCGTCAGGGGGGCGGAGCCTATGGAAAAACGCCAGCAACGCGGCCTTTTTACGGTTCCTGGCCTT
TTGCTGGCCTTTTGCTCACATGTTCTTTCCTGCGTTATCCCCTGATTCTGTGGATAACCGTATTACCGCC
TTTGAGTGAGCTGATACCGCTCGCCGCAGCCGAACGACCGAGCGCAGCGAGTCAGTGAGCGAGGAAGCGG
AAGAGCGCCCAATACGCAAACCGCCTCTCCCCGCGCGTTGGCCGATTCATTAATGCAGCTGGCACGACAG
GTTTCCCGACTGGAAAGCGGGCAGTGAGCGCAACGCAATTAATGTGAGTTAGCTCACTCATTAGGCACCC
CAGGCTTTACACTTTATGCTTCCGGCTCGTATGTTGTGTGGAATTGTGAGCGGATAACAATTTCACACAG
GAAACAGCTATGACATGATTACGAATTAA
Features (pLannotate 1.2.2; 22 found; start..end, strand, type, name):
     14..393     +  enhancer       CMV enhancer: human cytomegalovirus immediate early enhancer
    394..597     +  promoter       CMV promoter: human cytomegalovirus (CMV) immediate early promoter
    733..776     +  intron         CMV intron (fragment): modified intron A from human cytomegalovirus
    828..846     +  promoter       SP6 promoter: promoter for bacteriophage SP6 RNA polymerase
    850..887     +  CDS            IgH signal sequence (fragment): signal sequence from the mouse immunoglobulin heavy chain variable region
    940..1656    +  CDS            mEGFP: mEGFP is a basic (constitutively fluorescent) green fluorescent protein published in 2002, derived from Aequorea victoria. It has moderate acid sensitivity.
   1660..2226    +  CDS            WWTR1 (fragment): WWTR1_HUMAN - Also known as TAZ. Experimental evidence at protein level: Swiss-Prot protein existence level 1. Transcriptional coactivator which acts as a downstream regulatory target in the Hippo signaling pathway that plays a pivotal role in organ size control and tumor suppression by restricting proliferation and promoting apoptosis (PubMed:11118213, PubMed:18227151). The core of this pathway is composed of a kinase cascade wherein STK3/MST2 and STK4/MST1, in complex with its regulatory protein SAV1, phosphorylates and activates LATS1/2 in complex with its regulatory protein MOB1, which in
   2224..6441    +  CDS            CAMTA1 (fragment): CMTA1_HUMAN - Also known as KIAA0833. Experimental evidence at protein level: Swiss-Prot protein existence level 1. Transcriptional activator. May act as a tumor suppressor. From Homo sapiens (Human).
   6524..6658    +  polyA_signal   SV40 poly(A) signal: SV40 polyadenylation signal
   6727..7084    +  promoter       SV40 promoter: SV40 enhancer and early promoter
   7103..7257    +  CDS            lacZα (fragment): LacZα fragment of β-galactosidase; lacZ fragment
   7263..7314    -  misc_feature   bom (fragment): basis of mobility region from pBR322
   7333..7713    +  rep_origin     M13 ori (sequence partly withheld): M13 bacteriophage origin of replication; arrow indicates direction of (+) strand synthesis
   7789..7838    -  misc_feature   bom (fragment): basis of mobility region from pBR322
   7940..7975    -  CDS            rop (fragment): Rop protein, which maintains plasmids at low copy number; rop
   8070..8174    +  promoter       AmpR promoter: bla
   8175..9035    +  CDS            AmpR: β-lactamase; bla; confers resistance to ampicillin, carbenicillin, and related antibiotics
   9206..9794    +  rep_origin     ori: high-copy-number ColE1/pMB1/pBR322/pUC origin of replication
   9977..10069   +  CDS            lacI (fragment): lac repressor; lacI; The lac repressor binds to the lac operator to inhibit transcription in E. coli. This inhibition can be relieved by adding lactose or isopropyl-β-D-thiogalactopyranoside (IPTG).
  10082..10103   +  protein_bind   CAP binding site: CAP binding activates transcription in the presence of cAMP. E. coli catabolite activator protein
  10118..10148   +  promoter       lac promoter: promoter for the E. coli lac operon
  10156..10172   +  protein_bind   lac operator: The lac repressor binds to the lac operator to inhibit transcription in E. coli. This inhibition can be relieved by adding lactose or isopropyl-β-D-thiogalactopyranoside (IPTG). lac repressor encoded by lacI
