[The description below was written by a language model from this plasmid's Addgene catalogue record and pLannotate feature annotations shown in this document.]
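Description:
pRK5_mEGFP-TAZ-CAMTA1-KS is a mammalian expression plasmid of about 10.2 kb built on the pRK5 backbone for overexpressing a fluorescently tagged human TAZ-CAMTA1 fusion protein. It is propagated in E. coli as a high-copy plasmid through a ColE1/pUC-type origin and selected with ampicillin via the β-lactamase gene under its own promoter. The backbone also carries an M13 phage origin for single-stranded DNA production. In addition, it contains assorted cloning-vector remnants that play no role in the mammalian payload: lacZα, lacI, rop and bom fragments, plus a lac promoter, operator and CAP site.

Expression is driven by the human cytomegalovirus immediate early enhancer and promoter, followed by a short fragment of CMV intron A and an SP6 phage promoter. A small annotated fragment of an IgH signal sequence sits just upstream of the coding region and appears to be leader sequence inherited from the backbone. The open reading frame begins with monomeric EGFP at the N terminus, joined to a portion of WWTR1 (TAZ, a Hippo-pathway transcriptional coactivator), which runs directly into a large portion of the transcriptional activator CAMTA1. Both genes are annotated as fragments, consistent with a chimeric fusion. The "KS" in the name is not annotated as a feature. Given the associated publication on a micropeptide "killswitch" for probing condensate microenvironments, it presumably denotes that peptide, and the unannotated stretch between the end of CAMTA1 and the terminator could hold it, although the record does not state its position. An SV40 polyadenylation signal terminates the transcript, and an SV40 enhancer/early promoter lies downstream with no mammalian selection marker annotated behind it. The stated use is overexpression of mEGFP-TAZ-CAMTA1-KS in mammalian cells, where the mEGFP tag allows the fusion protein to be visualised.
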