Addgene plasmid #237677: pRK5_mEGFP-TAZ-CAMTA1-KS
Purpose: For overexpression of mEGFP-TAZ-CAMTA1-KS
Depositing lab: Denes Hnisz. Depositing organization: Max Planck Institute for Molecular Genetics. Publication: Probing condensate microenvironments with a micropeptide killswitch. Zhang Y, Stoppelkamp I, Fernandez-Pernas P, Allram M, Charman M, Magalhaes AP, Piedavent-Salomon M, Sommer G, Sung YC, Meyer K, Grams N, Halko E, Dongre S, Meierhofer D, Malszycki M, Ilik IA, Aktas T, Kraushar ML, Vastenhouw N, Weitzman MD, Grebien F, Niskanen H, Hnisz D. Nature. 2025 Jun 4. doi: 10.1038/s41586-025-09141-5. PubMed 40468084.
Backbone
  Vector backbone: pRK5
  Vector type: Mammalian Expression
Growth in bacteria
  Bacterial resistance: Ampicillin, 100 μg/mL
  Growth temperature: 37°C
  Growth strain: DH5alpha
  Copy number: High Copy
Gene/Insert
  Gene/Insert name: TAZ-CAMTA1-KS
  Species: H. sapiens (human)
  Entrez Gene: WWTR1 (a.k.a. TAZ); CAMTA1 (a.k.a. CANPMR, CECBA)
  Tag / fusion protein: mEGFP (N terminal on insert)
  Cloning method: Gibson Cloning
Terms and licenses: Academic/Nonprofit Terms; Industry Terms: Not Available to Industry
How to cite: pRK5_mEGFP-TAZ-CAMTA1-KS was a gift from Denes Hnisz (Addgene plasmid # 237677 ; http://n2t.net/addgene:237677 ; RRID:Addgene_237677)
